Addgene plasmid #118451: pDRF1-GW ytdtomato-T2A-mTurquoise2
Purpose: Produces equimolar expression of yeast codon-optimized tdTomato and mTq2
Depositing lab: Bas Teusink. Depositing organization: Vrije Universiteit Amsterdam. Publication: In vivo characterisation of fluorescent proteins in budding yeast. Botman D, de Groot DH, Schmidt P, Goedhart J, Teusink B. Sci Rep. 2019 Feb 19;9(1):2234. doi: 10.1038/s41598-019-38913-z. PubMed 30783202.
Backbone
  Vector backbone: pDRF1-GW
  Vector type: Yeast Expression
  Selectable markers: URA3
Growth in bacteria
  Bacterial resistance: Ampicillin, 100 μg/mL
  Growth temperature: 37°C
  Growth strain: DH5alpha
  Copy number: High Copy
Gene/Insert
  Gene/Insert name: ytdtomato-T2A-mTurquoise2
  Species: Synthetic
  Cloning method: Restriction Enzyme; 5′ cloning site unknown (unknown if destroyed); 3′ cloning site unknown (unknown if destroyed)
  Sequencing primers: 5′ AACAATCGTTAATAATTAATTAATTGG; 3′ GAGTCACTTTAAAATTTGTATACAC
Terms and licenses: Academic/Nonprofit Terms; Industry Terms: Not Available to Industry
How to cite: pDRF1-GW ytdtomato-T2A-mTurquoise2 was a gift from Bas Teusink (Addgene plasmid # 118451 ; http://n2t.net/addgene:118451 ; RRID:Addgene_118451)
