[The description below was written by a language model from this plasmid's Addgene catalogue record and pLannotate feature annotations shown in this document.]
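Description:
pDRF1-GW ytdtomato-T2A-mTurquoise2 is a 9.2 kb yeast episomal expression plasmid built on the Gateway-compatible pDRF1-GW backbone. It is a shuttle vector. In E. coli it replicates from a high-copy ColE1/pUC-type origin and is selected with ampicillin through the β-lactamase gene. In Saccharomyces cerevisiae it is maintained by the 2μ origin and selected by uracil prototrophy through URA3 with its native promoter, a marker that can also be counterselected with 5-FOA. An f1 origin and remnants of lac and pBluescript-derived sequence (lac promoter/operator, lacZα fragment, T7 promoter) are carried over from the parental vectors and have no evident role in yeast expression.

The payload sits between attB1 and attB2 sites, although the catalogue lists restriction enzyme cloning with unknown sites. It is a single synthetic open reading frame encoding yeast codon-optimized tdTomato, an orange-red tandem-dimer fluorescent protein, followed by the monomeric cyan protein mTurquoise2. The short gap between the two annotated coding sequences corresponds to the T2A peptide named in the construct title, though it is not annotated separately. T2A causes ribosomal skipping during translation, so one transcript yields two separate proteins in roughly equimolar amounts. An ADH1 terminator lies downstream. The promoter driving the cassette is not stated in the record; the upstream region is annotated only with small yeast genomic fragments.

The stated purpose is equimolar co-expression of the two fluorophores. This lets mTurquoise2 serve as an internal expression reference, for example when comparing the in vivo brightness of fluorescent proteins in budding yeast.
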