Features (pLannotate 1.2.2; 26 found; start..end, strand, type, name):
      3..257     -  CDS            BRP1 (fragment): BRP1_YEAST - Protein predicted: Swiss-Prot protein existence level 4. From Saccharomyces cerevisiae (strain ATCC 204508 / S288c) (Baker's yeast).
    359..375     -  promoter       ARG4 promoter (fragment): S. cerevisiae ARG4
    480..563     +  CDS            YG007_YEAST: Protein predicted: Swiss-Prot protein existence level 4. From Saccharomyces cerevisiae (strain ATCC 204508 / S288c) (Baker's yeast).
    800..824     +  protein_bind   attB1: mutant version of attB; recombination site for the Gateway® BP reaction BP Clonase™
    851..2278    +  CDS            tdTomato: tdTomato is a basic (constitutively fluorescent) orange fluorescent protein published in 2004, derived from Discosoma sp.. It is reported to be a somewhat slowly-maturing tandem dimer with low acid sensitivity.
   2360..3079    +  CDS            mTurquoise2: enhanced monomeric variant of CFP (Goedhart et al., 2012) mammalian codon-optimized
   3089..3113    -  protein_bind   attB2: mutant version of attB; recombination site for the Gateway® BP reaction BP Clonase™
   3141..3167    +  misc_feature   MCS (fragment): pBluescript multiple cloning site
   3176..3194    -  promoter       T7 promoter: promoter for bacteriophage T7 RNA polymerase
   3195..3338    +  CDS            ADH1 (fragment): ADH1_YEAST - Also known as ADC1. Experimental evidence at protein level: Swiss-Prot protein existence level 1. This isozyme preferentially catalyzes the conversion of primary unbranched alcohols to their corresponding aldehydes. Also shows activity toward secondary alcohols. From Saccharomyces cerevisiae (strain ATCC 204508 / S288c) (Baker's yeast).
   3342..3529    +  terminator     ADH1 terminator: S. cerevisiae ADH1; transcription terminator for the S. cerevisiae alcohol dehydrogenase 1 (ADH1) gene
   3537..3694    +  CDS            lacZα (fragment): LacZα fragment of β-galactosidase; lacZ fragment
   3700..3751    -  misc_feature   bom (fragment): basis of mobility region from pBR322
   3756..3839    +  CDS            RAF1 (fragment): RAF_YEAST - Experimental evidence at transcript level: Swiss-Prot protein existence level 2. Antagonizes transcriptional repression of recombinase FLP by REP1-REP2. May play a role in plasmid partitioning. From Saccharomyces cerevisiae (strain ATCC 204508 / S288c) (Baker's yeast).
   3993..5339    -  rep_origin     2μ ori: yeast 2μ plasmid origin of replication
   5344..5360    -  promoter       tet promoter (fragment): E. coli promoter for tetracycline efflux protein gene
   5450..6253    -  CDS            URA3: orotidine-5'-phosphate decarboxylase, required for uracil biosynthesis; S. cerevisiae URA3; yeast auxotrophic marker, counterselectable with 5-fluoroorotic acid (5-FOA)
   6254..6469    -  promoter       URA3 promoter: S. cerevisiae URA3
   6580..6684    +  promoter       AmpR promoter: bla
   6685..7545    +  CDS            AmpR: β-lactamase; bla; confers resistance to ampicillin, carbenicillin, and related antibiotics
   7716..8304    +  rep_origin     ori: high-copy-number ColE1/pMB1/pBR322/pUC origin of replication
   8487..8579    +  CDS            lacI (fragment): lac repressor; lacI; The lac repressor binds to the lac operator to inhibit transcription in E. coli. This inhibition can be relieved by adding lactose or isopropyl-β-D-thiogalactopyranoside (IPTG).
   8592..8613    +  protein_bind   CAP binding site: CAP binding activates transcription in the presence of cAMP. E. coli catabolite activator protein
   8628..8658    +  promoter       lac promoter: promoter for the E. coli lac operon
   8666..8682    +  protein_bind   lac operator: The lac repressor binds to the lac operator to inhibit transcription in E. coli. This inhibition can be relieved by adding lactose or isopropyl-β-D-thiogalactopyranoside (IPTG). lac repressor encoded by lacI
   8763..9191    -  rep_origin     f1 ori (sequence partly withheld): f1 bacteriophage origin of replication; arrow indicates direction of (+) strand synthesis
>Addgene plasmid #118451 | pDRF1-GW ytdtomato-T2A-mTurquoise2 | depositor full sequence | sequence record 223814 | pDRF1-GW ytdtomato-T2A-mTurquoise2 sequence 9199 bps
CAAGCTTCCTGAAACGGAGAAACATAAACAGGCATTGCTGGGATCACCCATACATCACTCTGTTTTGCCT
GACCTTTTCCGGTAATTTGAAAACAAACCCGGTCTCGAAGCGGAGATCCGGCGATAATTACCGCAGAAAT
AAACCCATACACGAGACGTAGAACCAGCCGCACATGGCCGGAGAAACTCCTGCGAGAATTTCGTAAACTC
GCGCGCATTGCATCTGTATTTCCTAATGCGGCACTTCCAGGCCTCGATCGAGACCGTTTATCCATTGCTT
TTTTGTTGTCTTTTTCCCTCGTTCACAGAAAGTCTGAAGAAGCTATAGTAGAACTATGAGCTTTTTTTGT
TTCTGTTTTCCTTTTTTTTTTTTTTACCTCTGTGGAAATTGTTACTCTCACACTCTTTAGTTCGTTTGTT
TGTTTTGTTTATTCCAATTATGACCGGTGACGAAACGTGGTCGATGGTGGGTACCGCTTATGCTCCCCTC
CATTAGTTTCGATTATATAAAAAGGCCAAATATTGTATTATTTTCAAATGTCCTATCATTATCGTCTAAC
ATCTAATTTCTCTTAAATTTTTTCTCTTTCTTTCCTATAACACCAATAGTGAAAATCTTTTTTTCTTCTA
TATCTACAAAAACTTTTTTTTTCTATCAACCTCGTTGATAAATTTTTTCTTTAACAATCGTTAATAATTA
ATTAATTGGAAAATAACCATTTTTTCTCTCTTTTATACACACATTCAAAAGAAAGAAAAAAAATATACCC
CAGCCTCGACTAGTGAATTCGCGGCCATCACAAGTTTGTACAAAAAAGCAGGCTGCTAGCACTAGTAAGC
TTTTAATTAAATGGTTAGTAAAGGTGAGGAAGTGATTAAGGAATTCATGAGGTTTAAAGTTAGAATGGAA
GGTTCTATGAATGGTCATGAATTTGAAATTGAAGGTGAAGGTGAAGGTAGACCATATGAAGGTACACAAA
CTGCTAAATTGAAAGTTACAAAAGGTGGTCCATTACCATTTGCATGGGATATTTTATCTCCACAGTTTAT
GTATGGTAGTAAAGCATATGTTAAACATCCAGCTGATATTCCAGATTATAAGAAATTAAGTTTTCCTGAA
GGTTTTAAATGGGAAAGAGTAATGAATTTTGAAGATGGTGGTTTAGTAACAGTTACTCAAGATTCTTCTT
TACAAGATGGTACATTAATATATAAAGTTAAAATGAGAGGTACTAATTTTCCACCTGATGGTCCAGTTAT
GCAGAAGAAAACAATGGGTTGGGAAGCCTCAACTGAAAGATTGTACCCTAGAGATGGAGTTTTGAAAGGT
GAAATTCATCAAGCTCTTAAGTTAAAAGATGGAGGTCACTATTTGGTTGAGTTTAAAACTATATACATGG
CTAAAAAACCTGTTCAATTGCCAGGTTATTATTATGTTGATACTAAATTAGATATTACTTCACATAATGA
AGATTATACTATTGTTGAACAATATGAAAGATCTGAAGGTAGACATCATTTGTTTTTGGGTCATGGTACT
GGTAGTACTGGTTCTGGTTCTTCAGGTACTGCTTCTAGTGAAGATAATAATATGGCTGTAATCAAAGAGT
TCATGAGGTTTAAAGTTAGAATGGAAGGTTCTATGAATGGTCATGAGTTTGAAATCGAAGGTGAAGGAGA
AGGTAGACCATATGAAGGTACTCAAACTGCTAAATTGAAAGTTACTAAAGGTGGTCCATTGCCATTTGCT
TGGGATATATTGTCACCTCAGTTTATGTATGGTTCTAAAGCATATGTTAAACATCCAGCTGATATTCCTG
ATTATAAAAAATTATCATTTCCTGAAGGTTTTAAATGGGAAAGAGTTATGAATTTTGAAGATGGTGGTTT
AGTTACTGTAACTCAAGATTCTTCATTGCAAGATGGTACATTAATATATAAAGTTAAAATGAGAGGTACT
AATTTTCCACCTGATGGTCCAGTTATGCAGAAAAAGACTATGGGTTGGGAAGCATCTACTGAAAGATTAT
ATCCTAGAGATGGTGTTTTAAAAGGTGAAATTCACCAAGCCTTAAAATTGAAAGATGGTGGTCATTATTT
GGTTGAATTCAAAACAATCTACATGGCTAAAAAACCAGTTCAGCTGCCCGGATACTATTATGTCGATACT
AAACTGGATATTACTTCACACAATGAAGACTACACAATTGTTGAACAGTATGAAAGATCAGAGGGTAGAC
ATCACTTGTTTTTATACGGTATGGATGAATTATATAAATCCGGAGAGGGCAGAGGAAGTCTTCTAACATG
CGGTGACGTGGAGGAGAATCCCGGCCCTGGGGATCCACCGGTCGCCACCATGGTGAGCAAGGGCGAGGAG
CTGTTCACCGGGGTGGTGCCCATCCTGGTCGAGCTGGACGGCGACGTAAACGGCCACAAGTTCAGCGTGT
CCGGCGAGGGCGAGGGCGATGCCACCTACGGCAAGCTGACCCTGAAGTTCATCTGCACCACCGGCAAGCT
GCCCGTGCCCTGGCCCACCCTCGTGACCACCCTGTCCTGGGGCGTGCAGTGCTTCGCCCGCTACCCCGAC
CACATGAAGCAGCACGACTTCTTCAAGTCCGCCATGCCCGAAGGCTACGTCCAGGAGCGCACCATCTTCT
TCAAGGACGACGGCAACTACAAGACCCGCGCCGAGGTGAAGTTCGAGGGCGACACCCTGGTGAACCGCAT
CGAGCTGAAGGGCATCGACTTCAAGGAGGACGGCAACATCCTGGGGCACAAGCTGGAGTACAACTACTTT
AGCGACAACGTCTATATCACCGCCGACAAGCAGAAGAACGGCATCAAGGCCAACTTCAAGATCCGCCACA
ACATCGAGGACGGCGGCGTGCAGCTCGCCGACCACTACCAGCAGAACACCCCCATCGGCGACGGCCCCGT
GCTGCTGCCCGACAACCACTACCTGAGCACCCAGTCCAAGCTGAGCAAAGACCCCAACGAGAAGCGCGAT
CACATGGTCCTGCTGGAGTTCGTGACCGCCGCCGGGATCACTCTCGGCATGGACGAGCTGTACAAGTAAA
GCGGCCGCACCCAGCTTTCTTGTACAAAGTGGTGTAGTTAATTCATGATGGCCGCTGCAGGTCGACCTCG
AGGGGGGGCCCGGTACCCAATTCGCCCTATAGTGAGTCGTATTACGCGCGGATCCAGCTTTGGACTTCTT
CGCCAGAGGTTTGGTCAAGTCTCCAATCAAGGTTGTCGGCTTGTCTACCTTGCCAGAAATTTACGAAAAG
ATGGAAAAGGGTCAAATCGTTGGTAGATACGTTGTTGACACTTCTAAATAAGCGAATTTCTTATGATTTA
TGATTTTTATTATTAAATAAGTTATAAAAAAAATAAGTGTATACAAATTTTAAAGTGACTCTTAGGTTTT
AAAACGANAATTCTTATTCTTGAGTAACTCTTTCCTGTAGGTCAGGTTGCTTTCTCAGGTATAGCATGAG
GTCGCTCTTATTGACCACACCTCTACCGGCATGCCAATTCACTGGCCGTCGTTTTACAACGTCGTGACTG
GGAAAACCCTGGCGTTACCCAACTTAATCGCCTTGCAGCACATCCCCCTTTCGCCAGCTGGCGTAATAGC
GAAGAGGCCCGCACCGATCGCCCTTCCCAACAGTTGCGCAGCCTGAATGGCGAATGGCGCCTGATGCGGT
ATTTTCTCCTTACGCATCTGTGCGGTATTTCACACCGCATAATCGGATCGTACTTGTTACCCATCATTGA
ATTTTGAACATCCGAACCTGGGAGTTTTCCCTGAAACAGATAGTATATTTGAACCTGTATAATAATATAT
AGTCTAGCGCTTTACGGAAGACAATGTATGTATTTCGGTTCCTGGAGAAACTATTGCATCTATTGCATAG
GTAATCTTGCACGTCGCATCCCCGGTTCATTTTCTGCGTTTCCATCTTGCACTTCAATAGCATATCTTTG
TTAACGAAGCATCTGTGCTTCATTTTGTAGAACAAAAATGCAACGCGAGAGCGCTAATTTTTCAAACAAA
GAATCTGAGCTGCATTTTTACAGAACAGAAATGCAACGCGAAAGCGCTATTTTACCAACGAAGAATCTGT
GCTTCATTTTTGTAAAACAAAAATGCAACGCGAGAGCGCTAATTTTTCAAACAAAGAATCTGAGCTGCAT
TTTTACAGAACAGAAATGCAACGCGAGAGCGCTATTTTACCAACAAAGAATCTATACTTCTTTTTTGTTC
TACAAAAATGCATCCCGAGAGCGCTATTTTTCTAACAAAGCATCTTAGATTACTTTTTTTCTCCTTTGTG
CGCTCTATAATGCAGTCTCTTGATAACTTTTTGCACTGTAGGTCCGTTAAGGTTAGAAGAAGGCTACTTT
GGTGTCTATTTTCTCTTCCATAAAAAAAGCCTGACTCCACTTCCCGCGTTTACTGATTACTAGCGAAGCT
GCGGGTGCATTTTTTCAAGATAAAGGCATCCCCGATTATATTCTATACCGATGTGGATTGCGCATACTTT
GTGAACAGAAAGTGATAGCGTTGATGATTCTTCATTGGTCAGAAAATTATGAACGGTTTCTTCTATTTTG
TCTCTATATACTACGTATAGGAAATGTTTACATTTTCGTATTGTTTTCGATTCACTCTATGAATAGTTCT
TACTACAATTTTTTTGTCTAAAGAGTAATACTAGAGATAAACATAAAAAATGTAGAGGTCGAGTTTAGAT
GCAAGTTCAAGGAGCGAAAGGTGGATGGGTAGGTTATATAGGGATATAGCACAGAGATATATAGCAAAGA
GATACTTTTGAGCAATGTTTGTGGAAGCGGTATTCGCAATATTTTAGTAGCTCGTTACAGTCCGGTGCGT
TTTTGGTTTTTTGAAAGTGCGTCTTCAGAGCGCTTTTGGTTTTCAAAAGCGCTCTGAAGTTCCTATACTT
TCTAGCTAGAGAATAGGAACTTCGGAATAGGAACTTCAAAGCGTTTCCGAAAACGAGCGCTTCCGAAAAT
GCAACGCGAGCTGCGCACATACAGCTCACTGTTCACGTCGCACCTATATCTGCGTGTTGCCTGTATATAT
ATATACATGAGAAGAACGGCATAGTGCGTGTTTATGCTTAAATGCGTACTTATATGCGTCTATTTATGTA
GGATGAAAGGTAGTCTAGTACCTCCTGTGATATTATCCCATTCCATGCGGGGTATCGTATGCTTCCTTCA
GCACTACCCTTTAGCTGTTCTATATGCTGCCACTCCTCAATTGGATTAGTCTCATCCTTCAATGCTATCA
TTTCCTTTGATATTGGATCGATCCGATGATAAGCTGTCAAACATGAGAATTGGGTAATAACTGATATAAT
TAAATTGAAGCTCTAATTTGTGAGTTTAGTATACATGCATTTACTTATAATACAGTTTTTTAGTTTTGCT
GGCCGCATCTTCTCAAATATGCTTCCCAGCCTGCTTTTCTGTAACGTTCACCCTCTACCTTAGCATCCCT
TCCCTTTGCAAATAGTCCTCTTCCAACAATAATAATGTCAGATCCTGTAGAGACCACATCATCCACGGTT
CTATACTGTTGACCCAATGCGTCTCCCTTGTCATCTAAACCCACACCGGGTGTCATAATCAACCAATCGT
AACCTTCATCTCTTCCACCCATGTCTCTTTGAGCAATAAAGCCGATAACAAAATCTTTGTCGCTCTTCGC
AATGTCAACAGTACCCTTAGTATATTCTCCAGTAGATAGGGAGCCCTTGCATGACAATTCTGCTAACATC
AAAAGGCCTCTAGGTTCCTTTGTTACTTCTTCTGCCGCCTGCTTCAAACCGCTAACAATACCTGGGCCCA
CCACACCGTGTGCATTCGTAATGTCTGCCCATTCTGCTATTCTGTATACACCCGCAGAGTACTGCAATTT
GACTGTATTACCAATGTCAGCAAATTTTCTGTCTTCGAAGAGTAAAAAATTGTACTTGGCGGATAATGCC
TTTAGCGGCTTAACTGTGCCCTCCATGGAAAAATCAGTCAAGATATCCACATGTGTTTTTAGTAAACAAA
TTTTGGGACCTAATGCTTCAACTAACTCCAGTAATTCCTTGGTGGTACGAACATCCAATGAAGCACACAA
GTTTGTTTGCTTTTCGTGCATGATATTAAATAGCTTGGCAGCAACAGGACTAGGATGAGTAGCAGCACGT
TCCTTATATGTAGCTTTCGACATGATTTATCTTCGTTTCCTGCATGTTTTTGTTCTGTGCAGTTGGGTTA
AGAATACTGGGCAATTTCATGTTTCTTCAACACTACATATGCGTATATATACCAATCTAAGTCTGTGCTC
CTTCCTTCGTTCTTCCTTCTGTTCGGAGATTACCGAATCAAAAAAATTTCAAGGAAACCGAAATCAAAAA
AAAGAATAAAAAAAAAATGATGAATTGAAAAGCTAATTCTTGAAGACGAAAGGGCCTCGTGATACGCCTA
TTTTTATAGGTTAATGTCATGATAATAATGGTTTCTTAGACGTCAGGTGGCACTTTTCGGGGAAATGTGC
GCGGAACCCCTATTTGTTTATTTTTCTAAATACATTCAAATATGTATCCGCTCATGAGACAATAACCCTG
ATAAATGCTTCAATAATATTGAAAAAGGAAGAGTATGAGTATTCAACATTTCCGTGTCGCCCTTATTCCC
TTTTTTGCGGCATTTTGCCTTCCTGTTTTTGCTCACCCAGAAACGCTGGTGAAAGTAAAAGATGCTGAAG
ATCAGTTGGGTGCACGAGTGGGTTACATCGAACTGGATCTCAACAGCGGTAAGATCCTTGAGAGTTTTCG
CCCCGAAGAACGTTTTCCAATGATGAGCACTTTTAAAGTTCTGCTATGTGGCGCGGTATTATCCCGTATT
GACGCCGGGCAAGAGCAACTCGGTCGCCGCATACACTATTCTCAGAATGACTTGGTTGAGTACTCACCAG
TCACAGAAAAGCATCTTACGGATGGCATGACAGTAAGAGAATTATGCAGTGCTGCCATAACCATGAGTGA
TAACACTGCGGCCAACTTACTTCTGACAACGATCGGAGGACCGAAGGAGCTAACCGCTTTTTTGCACAAC
ATGGGGGATCATGTAACTCGCCTTGATCGTTGGGAACCGGAGCTGAATGAAGCCATACCAAACGACGAGC
GTGACACCACGATGCCTGTAGCAATGGCAACAACGTTGCGCAAACTATTAACTGGCGAACTACTTACTCT
AGCTTCCCGGCAACAATTAATAGACTGGATGGAGGCGGATAAAGTTGCAGGACCACTTCTGCGCTCGGCC
CTTCCGGCTGGCTGGTTTATTGCTGATAAATCTGGAGCCGGTGAGCGTGGGTCTCGCGGTATCATTGCAG
CACTGGGGCCAGATGGTAAGCCCTCCCGTATCGTAGTTATCTACACGACGGGGAGTCAGGCAACTATGGA
TGAACGAAATAGACAGATCGCTGAGATAGGTGCCTCACTGATTAAGCATTGGTAACTGTCAGACCAAGTT
TACTCATATATACTTTAGATTGATTTAAAACTTCATTTTTAATTTAAAAGGATCTAGGTGAAGATCCTTT
TTGATAATCTCATGACCAAAATCCCTTAACGTGAGTTTTCGTTCCACTGAGCGTCAGACCCCGTAGAAAA
GATCAAAGGATCTTCTTGAGATCCTTTTTTTCTGCGCGTAATCTGCTGCTTGCAAACAAAAAAACCACCG
CTACCAGCGGTGGTTTGTTTGCCGGATCAAGAGCTACCAACTCTTTTTCCGAAGGTAACTGGCTTCAGCA
GAGCGCAGATACCAAATACTGTTCTTCTAGTGTAGCCGTAGTTAGGCCACCACTTCAAGAACTCTGTAGC
ACCGCCTACATACCTCGCTCTGCTAATCCTGTTACCAGTGGCTGCTGCCAGTGGCGATAAGTCGTGTCTT
ACCGGGTTGGACTCAAGACGATAGTTACCGGATAAGGCGCAGCGGTCGGGCTGAACGGGGGGTTCGTGCA
CACAGCCCAGCTTGGAGCGAACGACCTACACCGAACTGAGATACCTACAGCGTGAGCTATGAGAAAGCGC
CACGCTTCCCGAAGGGAGAAAGGCGGACAGGTATCCGGTAAGCGGCAGGGTCGGAACAGGAGAGCGCACG
AGGGAGCTTCCAGGGGGAAACGCCTGGTATCTTTATAGTCCTGTCGGGTTTCGCCACCTCTGACTTGAGC
GTCGATTTTTGTGATGCTCGTCAGGGGGGCGGAGCCTATGGAAAAACGCCAGCAACGCGGCCTTTTTACG
GTTCCTGGCCTTTTGCTGGCCTTTTGCTCACATGTTCTTTCCTGCGTTATCCCCTGATTCTGTGGATAAC
CGTATTACCGCCTTTGAGTGAGCTGATACCGCTCGCCGCAGCCGAACGACCGAGCGCAGCGAGTCAGTGA
GCGAGGAAGCGGAAGAGCGCCCAATACGCAAACCGCCTCTCCCCGCGCGTTGGCCGATTCATTAATGCAG
CTGGCACGACAGGTTTCCCGACTGGAAAGCGGGCAGTGAGCGCAACGCAATTAATGTGAGTTAGCTCACT
CATTAGGCACCCCAGGCTTTACACTTTATGCTTCCGGCTCGTATGTTGTGTGGAATTGTGAGCGGATAAC
AATTTCACACAGGAAACAGCTATGACCATGATTACGCCAAGCTTACCGCATCAGGAAATTGTAAGCGTTA
ATATTTTGTTAAAATTCGCGTTAAATTTTTGTTAAATCAGCTCATTTTTTAACCAATAGGCCGAAATCGG
CAAAATCCCTTATAAATCAAAAGAATAGACCGAGATAGGGT
[37 nt withheld, positions 8862-8898]
AAAGAACGTGGACTCCAACGTCAAAGG
[49 nt withheld, positions 8926-8974]
T
[91 nt withheld, positions 8976-9066]
G
[124 nt withheld, positions 9068-9191]
CCATTCGC
