Features (pLannotate 1.2.2; 26 found; start..end, strand, type, name):
      3..257     -  CDS            BRP1 (fragment): BRP1_YEAST - Protein predicted: Swiss-Prot protein existence level 4. From Saccharomyces cerevisiae (strain ATCC 204508 / S288c) (Baker's yeast).
    359..375     -  promoter       ARG4 promoter (fragment): S. cerevisiae ARG4
    480..563     +  CDS            YG007_YEAST: Protein predicted: Swiss-Prot protein existence level 4. From Saccharomyces cerevisiae (strain ATCC 204508 / S288c) (Baker's yeast).
    800..824     +  protein_bind   attB1: mutant version of attB; recombination site for the Gateway® BP reaction BP Clonase™
    851..2278    +  CDS            tdTomato: tdTomato is a basic (constitutively fluorescent) orange fluorescent protein published in 2004, derived from Discosoma sp.. It is reported to be a somewhat slowly-maturing tandem dimer with low acid sensitivity.
   2360..3079    +  CDS            mTurquoise2: enhanced monomeric variant of CFP (Goedhart et al., 2012) mammalian codon-optimized
   3089..3113    -  protein_bind   attB2: mutant version of attB; recombination site for the Gateway® BP reaction BP Clonase™
   3141..3167    +  misc_feature   MCS (fragment): pBluescript multiple cloning site
   3176..3194    -  promoter       T7 promoter: promoter for bacteriophage T7 RNA polymerase
   3195..3338    +  CDS            ADH1 (fragment): ADH1_YEAST - Also known as ADC1. Experimental evidence at protein level: Swiss-Prot protein existence level 1. This isozyme preferentially catalyzes the conversion of primary unbranched alcohols to their corresponding aldehydes. Also shows activity toward secondary alcohols. From Saccharomyces cerevisiae (strain ATCC 204508 / S288c) (Baker's yeast).
   3342..3529    +  terminator     ADH1 terminator: S. cerevisiae ADH1; transcription terminator for the S. cerevisiae alcohol dehydrogenase 1 (ADH1) gene
   3537..3694    +  CDS            lacZα (fragment): LacZα fragment of β-galactosidase; lacZ fragment
   3700..3751    -  misc_feature   bom (fragment): basis of mobility region from pBR322
   3756..3839    +  CDS            RAF1 (fragment): RAF_YEAST - Experimental evidence at transcript level: Swiss-Prot protein existence level 2. Antagonizes transcriptional repression of recombinase FLP by REP1-REP2. May play a role in plasmid partitioning. From Saccharomyces cerevisiae (strain ATCC 204508 / S288c) (Baker's yeast).
   3993..5339    -  rep_origin     2μ ori: yeast 2μ plasmid origin of replication
   5344..5360    -  promoter       tet promoter (fragment): E. coli promoter for tetracycline efflux protein gene
   5450..6253    -  CDS            URA3: orotidine-5'-phosphate decarboxylase, required for uracil biosynthesis; S. cerevisiae URA3; yeast auxotrophic marker, counterselectable with 5-fluoroorotic acid (5-FOA)
   6254..6469    -  promoter       URA3 promoter: S. cerevisiae URA3
   6580..6684    +  promoter       AmpR promoter: bla
   6685..7545    +  CDS            AmpR: β-lactamase; bla; confers resistance to ampicillin, carbenicillin, and related antibiotics
   7716..8304    +  rep_origin     ori: high-copy-number ColE1/pMB1/pBR322/pUC origin of replication
   8487..8579    +  CDS            lacI (fragment): lac repressor; lacI; The lac repressor binds to the lac operator to inhibit transcription in E. coli. This inhibition can be relieved by adding lactose or isopropyl-β-D-thiogalactopyranoside (IPTG).
   8592..8613    +  protein_bind   CAP binding site: CAP binding activates transcription in the presence of cAMP. E. coli catabolite activator protein
   8628..8658    +  promoter       lac promoter: promoter for the E. coli lac operon
   8666..8682    +  protein_bind   lac operator: The lac repressor binds to the lac operator to inhibit transcription in E. coli. This inhibition can be relieved by adding lactose or isopropyl-β-D-thiogalactopyranoside (IPTG). lac repressor encoded by lacI
   8763..9191    -  rep_origin     f1 ori (sequence partly withheld): f1 bacteriophage origin of replication; arrow indicates direction of (+) strand synthesis
>Addgene plasmid #118451 | pDRF1-GW ytdtomato-T2A-mTurquoise2 | addgene full sequence | sequence record 236942 | Addgene NGS Result
CAAGCTTCCTGAAACGGAGAAACATAAACAGGCATTGCTGGGATCACCCATACATCACTCTGTTTTGCCT
GACCTTTTCCGGTAATTTGAAAACAAACCCGGTCTCGAAGCGGAGATCCGGCGATAATTACCGCAGAAAT
AAACCCATACACGAGACGTAGAACCAGCCGCACATGGCCGGAGAAACTCCTGCGAGAATTTCGTAAACTC
GCGCGCATTGCATCTGTATTTCCTAATGCGGCACTTCCAGGCCTCGATCGAGACCGTTTATCCATTGCTT
TTTTGTTGTCTTTTTCCCTCGTTCACAGAAAGTCTGAAGAAGCTATAGTAGAACTATGAGCTTTTTTTGT
TTCTGTTTTCCTTTTTTTTTTTTTTACCTCTGTGGAAATTGTTACTCTCACACTCTTTAGTTCGTTTGTT
TGTTTTGTTTATTCCAATTATGACCGGTGACGAAACGTGGTCGATGGTGGGTACCGCTTATGCTCCCCTC
CATTAGTTTCGATTATATAAAAAGGCCAAATATTGTATTATTTTCAAATGTCCTATCATTATCGTCTAAC
ATCTAATTTCTCTTAAATTTTTTCTCTTTCTTTCCTATAACACCAATAGTGAAAATCTTTTTTTCTTCTA
TATCTACAAAAACTTTTTTTTTCTATCAACCTCGTTGATAAATTTTTTCTTTAACAATCGTTAATAATTA
ATTAATTGGAAAATAACCATTTTTTCTCTCTTTTATACACACATTCAAAAGAAAGAAAAAAAATATACCC
CAGCCTCGACTAGTGAATTCGCGGCCATCACAAGTTTGTACAAAAAAGCAGGCTGCTAGCACTAGTAAGC
TTTTAATTAAATGGTTAGTAAAGGTGAGGAAGTGATTAAGGAATTCATGAGGTTTAAAGTTAGAATGGAA
GGTTCTATGAATGGTCATGAATTTGAAATTGAAGGTGAAGGTGAAGGTAGACCATATGAAGGTACACAAA
CTGCTAAATTGAAAGTTACAAAAGGTGGTCCATTACCATTTGCATGGGATATTTTATCTCCACAGTTTAT
GTATGGTAGTAAAGCATATGTTAAACATCCAGCTGATATTCCAGATTATAAGAAATTAAGTTTTCCTGAA
GGTTTTAAATGGGAAAGAGTAATGAATTTTGAAGATGGTGGTTTAGTAACAGTTACTCAAGATTCTTCTT
TACAAGATGGTACATTAATATATAAAGTTAAAATGAGAGGTACTAATTTTCCACCTGATGGTCCAGTTAT
GCAGAAGAAAACAATGGGTTGGGAAGCCTCAACTGAAAGATTGTACCCTAGAGATGGAGTTTTGAAAGGT
GAAATTCATCAAGCTCTTAAGTTAAAAGATGGAGGTCACTATTTGGTTGAGTTTAAAACTATATACATGG
CTAAAAAACCTGTTCAATTGCCAGGTTATTATTATGTTGATACTAAATTAGATATTACTTCACATAATGA
AGATTATACTATTGTTGAACAATATGAAAGATCTGAAGGTAGACATCATTTGTTTTTGGGTCATGGTACT
GGTAGTACTGGTTCTGGTTCTTCAGGTACTGCTTCTAGTGAAGATAATAATATGGCTGTAATCAAAGAGT
TCATGAGGTTTAAAGTTAGAATGGAAGGTTCTATGAATGGTCATGAGTTTGAAATCGAAGGTGAAGGAGA
AGGTAGACCATATGAAGGTACTCAAACTGCTAAATTGAAAGTTACTAAAGGTGGTCCATTGCCATTTGCT
TGGGATATATTGTCACCTCAGTTTATGTATGGTTCTAAAGCATATGTTAAACATCCAGCTGATATTCCTG
ATTATAAAAAATTATCATTTCCTGAAGGTTTTAAATGGGAAAGAGTTATGAATTTTGAAGATGGTGGTTT
AGTTACTGTAACTCAAGATTCTTCATTGCAAGATGGTACATTAATATATAAAGTTAAAATGAGAGGTACT
AATTTTCCACCTGATGGTCCAGTTATGCAGAAAAAGACTATGGGTTGGGAAGCATCTACTGAAAGATTAT
ATCCTAGAGATGGTGTTTTAAAAGGTGAAATTCACCAAGCCTTAAAATTGAAAGATGGTGGTCATTATTT
GGTTGAATTCAAAACAATCTACATGGCTAAAAAACCAGTTCAGCTGCCCGGATACTATTATGTCGATACT
AAACTGGATATTACTTCACACAATGAAGACTACACAATTGTTGAACAGTATGAAAGATCAGAGGGTAGAC
ATCACTTGTTTTTATACGGTATGGATGAATTATATAAATCCGGAGAGGGCAGAGGAAGTCTTCTAACATG
CGGTGACGTGGAGGAGAATCCCGGCCCTGGGGATCCACCGGTCGCCACCATGGTGAGCAAGGGCGAGGAG
CTGTTCACCGGGGTGGTGCCCATCCTGGTCGAGCTGGACGGCGACGTAAACGGCCACAAGTTCAGCGTGT
CCGGCGAGGGCGAGGGCGATGCCACCTACGGCAAGCTGACCCTGAAGTTCATCTGCACCACCGGCAAGCT
GCCCGTGCCCTGGCCCACCCTCGTGACCACCCTGTCCTGGGGCGTGCAGTGCTTCGCCCGCTACCCCGAC
CACATGAAGCAGCACGACTTCTTCAAGTCCGCCATGCCCGAAGGCTACGTCCAGGAGCGCACCATCTTCT
TCAAGGACGACGGCAACTACAAGACCCGCGCCGAGGTGAAGTTCGAGGGCGACACCCTGGTGAACCGCAT
CGAGCTGAAGGGCATCGACTTCAAGGAGGACGGCAACATCCTGGGGCACAAGCTGGAGTACAACTACTTT
AGCGACAACGTCTATATCACCGCCGACAAGCAGAAGAACGGCATCAAGGCCAACTTCAAGATCCGCCACA
ACATCGAGGACGGCGGCGTGCAGCTCGCCGACCACTACCAGCAGAACACCCCCATCGGCGACGGCCCCGT
GCTGCTGCCCGACAACCACTACCTGAGCACCCAGTCCAAGCTGAGCAAAGACCCCAACGAGAAGCGCGAT
CACATGGTCCTGCTGGAGTTCGTGACCGCCGCCGGGATCACTCTCGGCATGGACGAGCTGTACAAGTAAA
GCGGCCGCACCCAGCTTTCTTGTACAAAGTGGTGTAGTTAATTCATGATGGCCGCTGCAGGTCGACCTCG
AGGGGGGGCCCGGTACCCAATTCGCCCTATAGTGAGTCGTATTACGCGCGGATCCAGCTTTGGACTTCTT
CGCCAGAGGTTTGGTCAAGTCTCCAATCAAGGTTGTCGGCTTGTCTACCTTGCCAGAAATTTACGAAAAG
ATGGAAAAGGGTCAAATCGTTGGTAGATACGTTGTTGACACTTCTAAATAAGCGAATTTCTTATGATTTA
TGATTTTTATTATTAAATAAGTTATAAAAAAAATAAGTGTATACAAATTTTAAAGTGACTCTTAGGTTTT
AAAACGAAAATTCTTATTCTTGAGTAACTCTTTCCTGTAGGTCAGGTTGCTTTCTCAGGTATAGCATGAG
GTCGCTCTTATTGACCACACCTCTACCGGCATGCCAATTCACTGGCCGTCGTTTTACAACGTCGTGACTG
GGAAAACCCTGGCGTTACCCAACTTAATCGCCTTGCAGCACATCCCCCTTTCGCCAGCTGGCGTAATAGC
GAAGAGGCCCGCACCGATCGCCCTTCCCAACAGTTGCGCAGCCTGAATGGCGAATGGCGCCTGATGCGGT
ATTTTCTCCTTACGCATCTGTGCGGTATTTCACACCGCATAATCGGATCGTACTTGTTACCCATCATTGA
ATTTTGAACATCCGAACCTGGGAGTTTTCCCTGAAACAGATAGTATATTTGAACCTGTATAATAATATAT
AGTCTAGCGCTTTACGGAAGACAATGTATGTATTTCGGTTCCTGGAGAAACTATTGCATCTATTGCATAG
GTAATCTTGCACGTCGCATCCCCGGTTCATTTTCTGCGTTTCCATCTTGCACTTCAATAGCATATCTTTG
TTAACGAAGCATCTGTGCTTCATTTTGTAGAACAAAAATGCAACGCGAGAGCGCTAATTTTTCAAACAAA
GAATCTGAGCTGCATTTTTACAGAACAGAAATGCAACGCGAAAGCGCTATTTTACCAACGAAGAATCTGT
GCTTCATTTTTGTAAAACAAAAATGCAACGCGAGAGCGCTAATTTTTCAAACAAAGAATCTGAGCTGCAT
TTTTACAGAACAGAAATGCAACGCGAGAGCGCTATTTTACCAACAAAGAATCTATACTTCTTTTTTGTTC
TACAAAAATGCATCCCGAGAGCGCTATTTTTCTAACAAAGCATCTTAGATTACTTTTTTTCTCCTTTGTG
CGCTCTATAATGCAGTCTCTTGATAACTTTTTGCACTGTAGGTCCGTTAAGGTTAGAAGAAGGCTACTTT
GGTGTCTATTTTCTCTTCCATAAAAAAAGCCTGACTCCACTTCCCGCGTTTACTGATTACTAGCGAAGCT
GCGGGTGCATTTTTTCAAGATAAAGGCATCCCCGATTATATTCTATACCGATGTGGATTGCGCATACTTT
GTGAACAGAAAGTGATAGCGTTGATGATTCTTCATTGGTCAGAAAATTATGAACGGTTTCTTCTATTTTG
TCTCTATATACTACGTATAGGAAATGTTTACATTTTCGTATTGTTTTCGATTCACTCTATGAATAGTTCT
TACTACAATTTTTTTGTCTAAAGAGTAATACTAGAGATAAACATAAAAAATGTAGAGGTCGAGTTTAGAT
GCAAGTTCAAGGAGCGAAAGGTGGATGGGTAGGTTATATAGGGATATAGCACAGAGATATATAGCAAAGA
GATACTTTTGAGCAATGTTTGTGGAAGCGGTATTCGCAATATTTTAGTAGCTCGTTACAGTCCGGTGCGT
TTTTGGTTTTTTGAAAGTGCGTCTTCAGAGCGCTTTTGGTTTTCAAAAGCGCTCTGAAGTTCCTATACTT
TCTAGCTAGAGAATAGGAACTTCGGAATAGGAACTTCAAAGCGTTTCCGAAAACGAGCGCTTCCGAAAAT
GCAACGCGAGCTGCGCACATACAGCTCACTGTTCACGTCGCACCTATATCTGCGTGTTGCCTGTATATAT
ATATACATGAGAAGAACGGCATAGTGCGTGTTTATGCTTAAATGCGTACTTATATGCGTCTATTTATGTA
GGATGAAAGGTAGTCTAGTACCTCCTGTGATATTATCCCATTCCATGCGGGGTATCGTATGCTTCCTTCA
GCACTACCCTTTAGCTGTTCTATATGCTGCCACTCCTCAATTGGATTAGTCTCATCCTTCAATGCTATCA
TTTCCTTTGATATTGGATCGATCCGATGATAAGCTGTCAAACATGAGAATTGGGTAATAACTGATATAAT
TAAATTGAAGCTCTAATTTGTGAGTTTAGTATACATGCATTTACTTATAATACAGTTTTTTAGTTTTGCT
GGCCGCATCTTCTCAAATATGCTTCCCAGCCTGCTTTTCTGTAACGTTCACCCTCTACCTTAGCATCCCT
TCCCTTTGCAAATAGTCCTCTTCCAACAATAATAATGTCAGATCCTGTAGAGACCACATCATCCACGGTT
CTATACTGTTGACCCAATGCGTCTCCCTTGTCATCTAAACCCACACCGGGTGTCATAATCAACCAATCGT
AACCTTCATCTCTTCCACCCATGTCTCTTTGAGCAATAAAGCCGATAACAAAATCTTTGTCGCTCTTCGC
AATGTCAACAGTACCCTTAGTATATTCTCCAGTAGATAGGGAGCCCTTGCATGACAATTCTGCTAACATC
AAAAGGCCTCTAGGTTCCTTTGTTACTTCTTCTGCCGCCTGCTTCAAACCGCTAACAATACCTGGGCCCA
CCACACCGTGTGCATTCGTAATGTCTGCCCATTCTGCTATTCTGTATACACCCGCAGAGTACTGCAATTT
GACTGTATTACCAATGTCAGCAAATTTTCTGTCTTCGAAGAGTAAAAAATTGTACTTGGCGGATAATGCC
TTTAGCGGCTTAACTGTGCCCTCCATGGAAAAATCAGTCAAGATATCCACATGTGTTTTTAGTAAACAAA
TTTTGGGACCTAATGCTTCAACTAACTCCAGTAATTCCTTGGTGGTACGAACATCCAATGAAGCACACAA
GTTTGTTTGCTTTTCGTGCATGATATTAAATAGCTTGGCAGCAACAGGACTAGGATGAGTAGCAGCACGT
TCCTTATATGTAGCTTTCGACATGATTTATCTTCGTTTCCTGCATGTTTTTGTTCTGTGCAGTTGGGTTA
AGAATACTGGGCAATTTCATGTTTCTTCAACACTACATATGCGTATATATACCAATCTAAGTCTGTGCTC
CTTCCTTCGTTCTTCCTTCTGTTCGGAGATTACCGAATCAAAAAAATTTCAAGGAAACCGAAATCAAAAA
AAAGAATAAAAAAAAAATGATGAATTGAAAAGCTAATTCTTGAAGACGAAAGGGCCTCGTGATACGCCTA
TTTTTATAGGTTAATGTCATGATAATAATGGTTTCTTAGACGTCAGGTGGCACTTTTCGGGGAAATGTGC
GCGGAACCCCTATTTGTTTATTTTTCTAAATACATTCAAATATGTATCCGCTCATGAGACAATAACCCTG
ATAAATGCTTCAATAATATTGAAAAAGGAAGAGTATGAGTATTCAACATTTCCGTGTCGCCCTTATTCCC
TTTTTTGCGGCATTTTGCCTTCCTGTTTTTGCTCACCCAGAAACGCTGGTGAAAGTAAAAGATGCTGAAG
ATCAGTTGGGTGCACGAGTGGGTTACATCGAACTGGATCTCAACAGCGGTAAGATCCTTGAGAGTTTTCG
CCCCGAAGAACGTTTTCCAATGATGAGCACTTTTAAAGTTCTGCTATGTGGCGCGGTATTATCCCGTATT
GACGCCGGGCAAGAGCAACTCGGTCGCCGCATACACTATTCTCAGAATGACTTGGTTGAGTACTCACCAG
TCACAGAAAAGCATCTTACGGATGGCATGACAGTAAGAGAATTATGCAGTGCTGCCATAACCATGAGTGA
TAACACTGCGGCCAACTTACTTCTGACAACGATCGGAGGACCGAAGGAGCTAACCGCTTTTTTGCACAAC
ATGGGGGATCATGTAACTCGCCTTGATCGTTGGGAACCGGAGCTGAATGAAGCCATACCAAACGACGAGC
GTGACACCACGATGCCTGTAGCAATGGCAACAACGTTGCGCAAACTATTAACTGGCGAACTACTTACTCT
AGCTTCCCGGCAACAATTAATAGACTGGATGGAGGCGGATAAAGTTGCAGGACCACTTCTGCGCTCGGCC
CTTCCGGCTGGCTGGTTTATTGCTGATAAATCTGGAGCCGGTGAGCGTGGGTCTCGCGGTATCATTGCAG
CACTGGGGCCAGATGGTAAGCCCTCCCGTATCGTAGTTATCTACACGACGGGGAGTCAGGCAACTATGGA
TGAACGAAATAGACAGATCGCTGAGATAGGTGCCTCACTGATTAAGCATTGGTAACTGTCAGACCAAGTT
TACTCATATATACTTTAGATTGATTTAAAACTTCATTTTTAATTTAAAAGGATCTAGGTGAAGATCCTTT
TTGATAATCTCATGACCAAAATCCCTTAACGTGAGTTTTCGTTCCACTGAGCGTCAGACCCCGTAGAAAA
GATCAAAGGATCTTCTTGAGATCCTTTTTTTCTGCGCGTAATCTGCTGCTTGCAAACAAAAAAACCACCG
CTACCAGCGGTGGTTTGTTTGCCGGATCAAGAGCTACCAACTCTTTTTCCGAAGGTAACTGGCTTCAGCA
GAGCGCAGATACCAAATACTGTTCTTCTAGTGTAGCCGTAGTTAGGCCACCACTTCAAGAACTCTGTAGC
ACCGCCTACATACCTCGCTCTGCTAATCCTGTTACCAGTGGCTGCTGCCAGTGGCGATAAGTCGTGTCTT
ACCGGGTTGGACTCAAGACGATAGTTACCGGATAAGGCGCAGCGGTCGGGCTGAACGGGGGGTTCGTGCA
CACAGCCCAGCTTGGAGCGAACGACCTACACCGAACTGAGATACCTACAGCGTGAGCTATGAGAAAGCGC
CACGCTTCCCGAAGGGAGAAAGGCGGACAGGTATCCGGTAAGCGGCAGGGTCGGAACAGGAGAGCGCACG
AGGGAGCTTCCAGGGGGAAACGCCTGGTATCTTTATAGTCCTGTCGGGTTTCGCCACCTCTGACTTGAGC
GTCGATTTTTGTGATGCTCGTCAGGGGGGCGGAGCCTATGGAAAAACGCCAGCAACGCGGCCTTTTTACG
GTTCCTGGCCTTTTGCTGGCCTTTTGCTCACATGTTCTTTCCTGCGTTATCCCCTGATTCTGTGGATAAC
CGTATTACCGCCTTTGAGTGAGCTGATACCGCTCGCCGCAGCCGAACGACCGAGCGCAGCGAGTCAGTGA
GCGAGGAAGCGGAAGAGCGCCCAATACGCAAACCGCCTCTCCCCGCGCGTTGGCCGATTCATTAATGCAG
CTGGCACGACAGGTTTCCCGACTGGAAAGCGGGCAGTGAGCGCAACGCAATTAATGTGAGTTAGCTCACT
CATTAGGCACCCCAGGCTTTACACTTTATGCTTCCGGCTCGTATGTTGTGTGGAATTGTGAGCGGATAAC
AATTTCACACAGGAAACAGCTATGACCATGATTACGCCAAGCTTACCGCATCAGGAAATTGTAAGCGTTA
ATATTTTGTTAAAATTCGCGTTAAATTTTTGTTAAATCAGCTCATTTTTTAACCAATAGGCCGAAATCGG
CAAAATCCCTTATAAATCAAAAGAATAGACCGAGATAGGGT
[37 nt withheld, positions 8862-8898]
AAAGAACGTGGACTCCAACGTCAAAGG
[49 nt withheld, positions 8926-8974]
T
[91 nt withheld, positions 8976-9066]
G
[124 nt withheld, positions 9068-9191]
CCATTCGC
